Addgene plasmid #39823: EKAR2G_design1_mTFP_159_Venus_wt
Depositing lab: Olivier Pertz. Depositing organization: University of Basel. Publication: A Versatile Toolkit to Produce Sensitive FRET Biosensors to Visualize Signaling in Time and Space. Fritz RD, Letzelter M, Reimann A, Martin K, Fusco L, Ritsma L, Ponsioen B, Fluri E, Schulte-Merker S, van Rheenen J, Pertz O. Sci Signal. 2013 Jul 23;6(285):rs12. doi: 10.1126/scisignal.2004135. PubMed 23882122.
Backbone
  Vector backbone: pTriEx4
  Backbone manufacturer: Novagen
  Backbone size w/o insert (bp): 4900
  Total vector size (bp): 7050
  Vector type: Mammalian Expression, Bacterial Expression, Insect Expression
Growth in bacteria
  Bacterial resistance: Ampicillin, 100 μg/mL
  Growth temperature: 37°C
  Growth strain: Top10
  Copy number: High Copy
Gene/Insert
  Gene/Insert name: Erk activity reporter
  Species: Synthetic
  Insert size (bp): 2171
  Promoter: CMV
  Tag / fusion protein: His-Myc (N terminal on insert)
  Cloning method: Restriction Enzyme; 5′ cloning site PacI (not destroyed); 3′ cloning site XhoI (not destroyed)
  Sequencing primers: 5′ ctggttattgtgctgtctc; 3′ tcagtggtatttgtga
Resource information
  A portion of this plasmid was derived from a plasmid made by: Karel Svoboda, Janelia Farm Research Campus, Howard Hughes Medical Institute, Ashburn
Terms and licenses: Academic/Nonprofit Terms; Industry Terms: Not Available to Industry
Depositor comments: A genetically encoded fluorescent sensor of ERK activity. 2008. PNAS 205(49)
How to cite: EKAR2G_design1_mTFP_159_Venus_wt was a gift from Olivier Pertz (Addgene plasmid # 39823 ; http://n2t.net/addgene:39823 ; RRID:Addgene_39823)
