[The description below was written by a language model from this plasmid's Addgene catalogue record.]
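Description:
EKAR2G_design1_mTFP_159_Venus_wt is a genetically encoded FRET biosensor for ERK kinase activity, carried in the Novagen pTriEx4 backbone. pTriEx4 is a multi-host expression vector, and the record lists the plasmid as suitable for mammalian, bacterial and insect expression. It is a high-copy plasmid of about 7 kb that is propagated in E. coli under ampicillin selection. No feature table is provided, so the origin of replication and other backbone elements are not itemised here.

The payload is a synthetic insert of roughly 2.2 kb described as an Erk activity reporter, cloned between PacI and XhoI sites that both remain intact. The promoter is recorded as CMV, and the sensor carries an N-terminal His-Myc tag that allows affinity purification and immunodetection. The construct name indicates an mTFP donor paired with a Venus acceptor. The "159" most likely denotes a circularly permuted mTFP variant and "wt" an unpermuted Venus, although the record does not define these labels or what "design1" specifies. The exact arrangement of the ERK-sensing module between the fluorophores is also not stated. Part of the plasmid derives from an earlier published ERK activity sensor (EKAR), which reports phosphorylation by ERK through a conformational change that alters FRET efficiency.

The construct belongs to a toolkit built to generate and optimise sensitive FRET biosensors by varying fluorophore versions and sensor geometry. It is typically used for live-cell ratiometric imaging of ERK signalling dynamics in time and space.
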