>Addgene plasmid #39823 | EKAR2G_design1_mTFP_159_Venus_wt | depositor partial sequence | sequence record 50441 | Biosensor
CCATGGCACACCATCACCACCACCACGGGAGCGGGGAGCAGAAACTAATATCAGAGGAGGATCTTGGCTC
AGGTTCAGGATCCGACGGCGTGCTGAAGGGCGACGTCAAGCACAAGCTGCTGCTGGAGGGCGGCGGCCAC
CACCGCGTTGACTTCAAGACCATCTACAGGGCCAAGAAGGCGGTGAAGCTGCCCGACTATCACTTTGTGG
ACCACCGCATCGAGATCCTGAACCACGACAAGGACTACAACAAGGTGACCGTTTACGAGAGCGCCGTGGC
CCGCAACTCCACCGACGGCATGGACGAGCTGTACAAGGGTGCTAGCGGAGGAATGGTGAGCAAGGGCGAG
GAGACCACAATGGGCGTAATCAAGCCCGACATGAAGATCAAGCTGAAGATGGAGGGCAACGTGAATGGCC
ACGCCTTCGTGATCGAGGGCGAGGGCGAGGGCAAGCCCTACGACGGCACCAACACCATCAACCTGGAGGT
GAAGGAGGGAGCCCCCCTGCCCTTCTCCTACGACATTCTGACCACCGCGTTCGCCTACGGCAACAGGGCC
TTCACCAAGTACCCCGACGACATCCCCAACTACTTCAAGCAGTCCTTCCCCGAGGGCTACTCTTGGGAGC
GCACCATGACCTTCGAGGACAAGGGCATCGTGAAGGTGAAGTCCGACATCTCCATGGAGGAGGACTCCTT
CATCTACGAGATACACCTCAAGGGCGAGAACTTCCCCCCCAACGGCCCCGTGATGCAGAAGAAGACCACC
GGCTGGGACGCCTCCACCGAGAGGATGTACGTGCGCTCCGGAATGGCGGACGAGGAGAAGCTGCCGCCCG
GCTGGGAGAAGCGCATGAGCCGCAGCTCAGGCCGAGTGTACTACTTCAACCACATCACTAACGCCAGCCA
GTGGGAGCGGCCCAGCGGCAACAGCAGCAGTGGTGGCAAAAACGGGCAGGGGGAGCCTGCCAGGAAGCTG
CGCATTCTGCAGTCGACTAGGGAGCAAGGGCTTGTGCCCGGGTCTAGAGGCGGAGGTGGTGGAGGAGGTG
GAGGTGGTGGAGGTGGAGGTGGAGGTGGTGGCGGTGGTGGAGGAGGAGGAGCTAGAGGCGGAGGTGGTGG
AGGAGGTGGAGGTGGTGGAGGTGGAGGTGGAGGTGGTGGCGGTGGTGGAGGAGGAGGAGCCAGCGGCGGA
GGTGGTGGAGGAGGTGGAGGTGGTGGAGGTGGAGGTGGAGGTGGTGGCGGTGGTGGAGGAGGAGGAACCG
GTGCTGACCAACTGACTGAAGAGTGGTCGACGGTACAGCGGACCGCGCCTGACGTACCACGTACACCAGT
AGGAAAGGCAAAGCTTTCATTCCAATTCCCGCGGGCGCGGGACATCGCGGCCGCGATGGTGAGCAAGGGC
GAGGAGCTGTTCACCGGGGTGGTGCCCATCCTGGTCGAGCTGGACGGCGACGTAAACGGCCACAAGTTCA
GCGTGTCCGGCGAGGGCGAGGGCGATGCCACCTACGGCAAGCTGACCCTGAAGCTGATCTGCACCACCGG
CAAGCTGCCCGTGCCCTGGCCCACCCTCGTGACCACCCTGGGCTACGGCCTGCAGTGCTTCGCCCGCTAC
CCCGACCACATGAAGCAGCACGACTTCTTCAAGTCCGCCATGCCCGAAGGCTACGTCCAGGAGCGCACCA
TCTTCTTCAAGGACGACGGCAACTACAAGACCCGCGCCGAGGTGAAGTTCGAGGGCGACACCCTGGTGAA
CCGCATCGAGCTGAAGGGCATCGACTTCAAGGAGGACGGCAACATCCTGGGGCACAAGCTGGAGTACAAC
TACAACAGCCACAACGTCTATATCACCGCCGACAAGCAGAAGAACGGCATCAAGGCCAACTTCAAGATCC
GCCACAACATCGAGGACGGCGGCGTGCAGCTCGCCGACCACTACCAGCAGAACACCCCCATCGGCGACGG
CCCCGTGCTGCTGCCCGACAACCACTACCTGAGCTACCAGTCCGCCCTGAGCAAAGACCCCAACGAGAAG
CGCGATCACATGGTCCTGCTGGAGTTCGTGACCGCCGCCGGGATCACTCTCGGCATGGACGAGCTGTACA
AGGGTACCGATATCCTTCAAAAAAAACTTGAAGAACTTGAACTTGACGAATGAGATATCTAATGACTCGA
G
