>Addgene plasmid #39823 | EKAR2G_design1_mTFP_159_Venus_wt | addgene partial sequence | sequence record 54634 | pTriExUP 5'-GGTTATTGTGCTGTCTCATCA-3'
ATACGACTCACTATAGGGGAATTGTGAGCGGATAACAATTCCCCGGAGTTAATCCGGGACCTTTAATTCA
ACCCAACACAATATATTATAGTTAAATAAGAATTATTATCAAATCATTTGTATATTAATTAAAATACTAT
ACTGTAAATTACATTTTATTTACAATCAAAGGAGATATACCATGGCACACCATCACCACCACCACGGGAG
CGGGGAGCAGAAACTAATATCAGAGGAGGATCTTGGCTCAGGTTCAGGATCCGACGGCGTGCTGAAGGGC
GACGTCAAGCACAAGCTGCTGCTGGAGGGCGGCGGCCACCACCGCGTTGACTTCAAGACCATCTACAGGG
CCAAGAAGGCGGTGAAGCTGCCCGACTATCACTTTGTGGACCACCGCATCGAGATCCTGAACCACGACAA
GGACTACAACAAGGTGACCGTTTACGAGAGCGCCGTGGCCCGCAACTCCACCGACGGCATGGACGAGCTG
TACAAGGGTGCTAGCGGAGGAATGGTGAGCAAGGGCGAGGAGACCACAATGGGCGTAATCAAGCCCGACA
TGAAGATCAAGCTGAAGATGGAGGGCAACGTGAATGGCCACGCCTTCGTGATCGAGGGCGAGGGCGAGGG
CAAGCCCTACGACGGCACCAACACCATCAACCTGGAGGTGAAGGAGGGAGCCCCCCTGCCCTTCTCCTAC
GACATTCTGACCACCGCGTTCGCCTACGGCAACAGGGCCTTCACCAAGTACCCCGACGACATCCCCAACT
ACTTCAAGCAGTCCTTCCCCGAGGGCTACTCTTGGGGAGCGCACCATGACCTTCGAGGACAAGGGCATCG
TGAAGGTGAAGTCCGACATCTCCATGGAGGAGGACTCC
