>Addgene plasmid #39823 | EKAR2G_design1_mTFP_159_Venus_wt | addgene partial sequence | sequence record 54746 | pTriExDOWN 5'-TCGATCTCAGTGGTATTTGTG-3'
CCTTCTGATAGGCAGCCTGCACCTGAGGTTAATCACTTAGTGATGGTGATGGTGATGGTGGTGCTCGAGT
CATTAGATATCTCATTCGTCAAGTTCAAGTTCTTCAAGTTTTTTTTGAAGGATATCGGTACCCTTGTACA
GCTCGTCCATGCCGAGAGTGATCCCGGCGGCGGTCACGAACTCCAGCAGGACCATGTGATCGCGCTTCTC
GTTGGGGTCTTTGCTCAGGGCGGACTGGTAGCTCAGGTAGTGGTTGTCGGGCAGCAGCACGGGGCCGTCG
CCGATGGGGGTGTTCTGCTGGTAGTGGTCGGCGAGCTGCACGCCGCCGTCCTCGATGTTGTGGCGGATCT
TGAAGTTGGCCTTGATGCCGTTCTTCTGCTTGTCGGCGGTGATATAGACGTTGTGGCTGTTGTAGTTGTA
CTCCAGCTTGTGCCCCAGGATGTTGCCGTCCTCCTTGAAGTCGATGCCCTTCAGCTCGATGCGGTTCACC
AGGGTGTCGCCCTCGAACTTCACCTCGGCGCGGGTCTTGTAGTTGCCGTCGTCCTTGAAGAAGATGGTGC
GCTCCTGGACGTAGCCTTCGGGCATGGCGGACTTGAAGAAGTCGTGCTGCTTCATGTGGTCGGGGTAGCG
GGCGAAGCACTGCAGGCCGTAGCCCAGGGTGGTCACGAGGGTGGGCCAGGGCACGGGCAGCTTGCCGGTG
GTGCAGATCAGCTTCAGGGTCAGCTTGCCGTAGGTGGCATCGCCCTCGCCCTCGCCGGACACGCTGAACT
TGTGGCCGTTTACGTCGCCGTCCAGCTCGACCAGGATGGGCACCACCCCGGTGAACAGCTCCTCGCCCTT
GCTCACCATCGCGGCCGCGATGTCCCGCGCCCGCGGGAATTGGAATGAAAGCTTTGCCTTTCCTACTG
